>Addgene plasmid #207737 | qTAG-C-ultraID-Zeo | addgene full sequence | sequence record 413785 | Addgene NGS Result
TCGCGCGTTTCGGTGATGACGGTGAAAACCTCTGACACATGCAGCTCCCGGAGACGGTCACAGCTTGTCT
GTAAGCGGATGCCGGGAGCAGACAAGCCCGTCAGGGCGCGTCAGCGGGTGTTGGCGGGTGTCGGGGCTGG
CTTAACTATGCGGCATCAGAGCAGATTGTACTGAGAGTGCACCATATGCGGTGTGAAATACCGCACAGAT
GCGTAAGGAGAAAATACCGCATCAGGCGCCATTCGCCATTCAGGCTGCGCAACTGTTGGGAAGGGCGATC
GGTGCGGGCCTCTTCGCTATTACGCCAGCTGGCGAAAGGGGGATGTGCTGCAAGGCGATTAAGTTGGGTA
ACGCCAGGGTTTTCCCAGTCACGACGTTGTAAAACGACGGCCAGTGAATTCGGAGGAAGCGGAGGATCTG
GCGGTACCGGTGGAGGCGGATCTATGTTCAAGAACCTGATCTGGCTGAAGGAGGTGGACAGCACCCAGGA
GAGACTGAAGGAGTGGAACGTGTCCTACGGCACCGCCCTGGTGGCCGACAGACAGACCAAGGGCAGAGGC
GGCCCCGGCAGAAAGTGGCTGAGCCAGGAGGGCGGCCTGTACTTCAGCTTCCTGCTGAACCCCAAGGAGT
TCGAGAACCTGCTGCAGCTGCCCCTGGTGCTGGGCCTGAGCGTGAGCGAGGCCCTGGAGGAGATCACCGA
GATCCCCTTCAGCCTGAAGTGGCCCAACGACGTGTACTTCCAGGAGAAGAAGGTGAGCGGCGTGCTGTGC
GAGCTGAGCAAGGACAAGCTGATCGTGGGCATCGGCATCAACGTGAACCAGAGAGAGATCCCCGAGGAGA
TCAAGGACAGAGCCACCACCCTGTACGAGATCACCGGCAAGGACTGGGACAGAAAGGAGGTGCTGCTGAA
GGTGCTGAAGAGAATCAGCGAGAACCTGAAGAAGTTCAAGGAGAAGGGAGGTGGCGGTTCCGGCAAGCCC
ATCCCCAACCCCCTGCTGGGCCTGGACAGCACCGGAGGTGGCGGATCAACGCGTTACCGTTCGTATAGCA
TACATTATACGAAGTTATCTGGATCCGGAGCTACTAACTTCAGCCTGCTGAAGCAGGCCGGAGACGTGGA
GGAGAACCCTGGACCTTCTAGAATGGCCAAGTTGACCAGTGCCGTTCCGGTGCTCACCGCGCGCGACGTC
GCCGGAGCGGTCGAGTTCTGGACCGACCGGCTCGGGTTCAGCCGGGACTTCGTGGAGGACGACTTCGCCG
GTGTGGTCCGGGACGACGTGACCCTGTTCATCAGCGCGGTCCAGGACCAGGTGGTGCCGGACAACACCCT
GGCCTGGGTGTGGGTGCGCGGCCTGGACGAGCTGTACGCCGAGTGGTCGGAGGTCGTGTCCACGAACTTC
CGGGACGCCTCCGGGCCGGCCATGACCGAGATCGGCGAGCAGCCGTGGGGGCGGGAGTTCGCCCTGCGCG
ACCCGGCCGGCAACTGCGTGCACTTCGTGGCCGAGGAGCAGGACCCCGGGATAACTTCGTATAGCATACA
TTATACGAACGGTAGCCTCGAGACCGGTAAGAGCAAGTGAAAGCTTGGCGTAATCATGGTCATAGCTGTT
TCCTGTGTGAAATTGTTATCCGCTCACAATTCCACACAACATACGAGCCGGAAGCATAAAGTGTAAAGCC
TGGGGTGCCTAATGAGTGAGCTAACTCACATTAATTGCGTTGCGCTCACTGCCCGCTTTCCAGTCGGGAA
ACCTGTCGTGCCAGCTGCATTAATGAATCGGCCAACGCGCGGGGAGAGGCGGTTTGCGTATTGGGCGCTC
TTCCGCTTCCTCGCTCACTGACTCGCTGCGCTCGGTCGTTCGGCTGCGGCGAGCGGTATCAGCTCACTCA
AAGGCGGTAATACGGTTATCCACAGAATCAGGGGATAACGCAGGAAAGAACATGTGAGCAAAAGGCCAGC
AAAAGGCCAGGAACCGTAAAAAGGCCGCGTTGCTGGCGTTTTTCCATAGGCTCCGCCCCCCTGACGAGCA
TCACAAAAATCGACGCTCAAGTCAGAGGTGGCGAAACCCGACAGGACTATAAAGATACCAGGCGTTTCCC
CCTGGAAGCTCCCTCGTGCGCTCTCCTGTTCCGACCCTGCCGCTTACCGGATACCTGTCCGCCTTTCTCC
CTTCGGGAAGCGTGGCGCTTTCTCATAGCTCACGCTGTAGGTATCTCAGTTCGGTGTAGGTCGTTCGCTC
CAAGCTGGGCTGTGTGCACGAACCCCCCGTTCAGCCCGACCGCTGCGCCTTATCCGGTAACTATCGTCTT
GAGTCCAACCCGGTAAGACACGACTTATCGCCACTGGCAGCAGCCACTGGTAACAGGATTAGCAGAGCGA
GGTATGTAGGCGGTGCTACAGAGTTCTTGAAGTGGTGGCCTAACTACGGCTACACTAGAAGAACAGTATT
TGGTATCTGCGCTCTGCTGAAGCCAGTTACCTTCGGAAAAAGAGTTGGTAGCTCTTGATCCGGCAAACAA
ACCACCGCTGGTAGCGGTGGTTTTTTTGTTTGCAAGCAGCAGATTACGCGCAGAAAAAAAGGATCTCAAG
AAGATCCTTTGATCTTTTCTACGGGGTCTGACGCTCAGTGGAACGAAAACTCACGTTAAGGGATTTTGGT
CATGAGATTATCAAAAAGGATCTTCACCTAGATCCTTTTAAATTAAAAATGAAGTTTTAAATCAATCTAA
AGTATATATGAGTAAACTTGGTCTGACAGTTACCAATGCTTAATCAGTGAGGCACCTATCTCAGCGATCT
GTCTATTTCGTTCATCCATAGTTGCCTGACTCCCCGTCGTGTAGATAACTACGATACGGGAGGGCTTACC
ATCTGGCCCCAGTGCTGCAATGATACCGCGAGACCCACGCTCACCGGCTCCAGATTTATCAGCAATAAAC
CAGCCAGCCGGAAGGGCCGAGCGCAGAAGTGGTCCTGCAACTTTATCCGCCTCCATCCAGTCTATTAATT
GTTGCCGGGAAGCTAGAGTAAGTAGTTCGCCAGTTAATAGTTTGCGCAACGTTGTTGCCATTGCTACAGG
CATCGTGGTGTCACGCTCGTCGTTTGGTATGGCTTCATTCAGCTCCGGTTCCCAACGATCAAGGCGAGTT
ACATGATCCCCCATGTTGTGCAAAAAAGCGGTTAGCTCCTTCGGTCCTCCGATCGTTGTCAGAAGTAAGT
TGGCCGCAGTGTTATCACTCATGGTTATGGCAGCACTGCATAATTCTCTTACTGTCATGCCATCCGTAAG
ATGCTTTTCTGTGACTGGTGAGTACTCAACCAAGTCATTCTGAGAATAGTGTATGCGGCGACCGAGTTGC
TCTTGCCCGGCGTCAATACGGGATAATACCGCGCCACATAGCAGAACTTTAAAAGTGCTCATCATTGGAA
AACGTTCTTCGGGGCGAAAACTCTCAAGGATCTTACCGCTGTTGAGATCCAGTTCGATGTAACCCACTCG
TGCACCCAACTGATCTTCAGCATCTTTTACTTTCACCAGCGTTTCTGGGTGAGCAAAAACAGGAAGGCAA
AATGCCGCAAAAAAGGGAATAAGGGCGACACGGAAATGTTGAATACTCATACTCTTCCTTTTTCAATATT
ATTGAAGCATTTATCAGGGTTATTGTCTCATGAGCGGATACATATTTGAATGTATTTAGAAAAATAAACA
AATAGGGGTTCCGCGCACATTTCCCCGAAAAGTGCCACCTGACGTCTAAGAAACCATTATTATCATGACA
TTAACCTATAAAAATAGGCGTATCACGAGGCCCTTTCGTC
Features (pLannotate 1.2.2; 14 found; start..end, strand, type, name):
    137..236     +  misc_feature   bom (fragment): basis of mobility region from pBR322
    242..399     -  CDS            lacZα (fragment): LacZα fragment of β-galactosidase; lacZ fragment
    444..956     +  CDS            BioID2 (fragment): promiscuous R40G mutant of a biotin protein ligase from Aquifex aeolicus (Kim et al., 2016)
   1035..1068    +  protein_bind   lox71: Left element (LE) mutant of loxP (Araki et al., 2010). Cre-mediated recombination occurs in the 8-bp core sequence (GCATACAT). Cre recombinase
   1143..1514    +  CDS            ble: BLE_STRHI - Experimental evidence at protein level: Swiss-Prot protein existence level 1. Binding protein with a strong affinity to the bleomycin family of antibiotics. From Streptoalloteichus hindustanus.
   1521..1554    +  protein_bind   lox66: Right element (RE) mutant of loxP (Araki et al., 2010). Cre-mediated recombination occurs in the 8-bp core sequence (GCATACAT). Cre recombinase
   1623..1639    -  protein_bind   lac operator: The lac repressor binds to the lac operator to inhibit transcription in E. coli. This inhibition can be relieved by adding lactose or isopropyl-β-D-thiogalactopyranoside (IPTG). lac repressor encoded by lacI
   1647..1677    -  promoter       lac promoter: promoter for the E. coli lac operon
   1692..1713    -  protein_bind   CAP binding site: CAP binding activates transcription in the presence of cAMP. E. coli catabolite activator protein
   1726..1818    -  CDS            lacI (fragment): lac repressor; lacI; The lac repressor binds to the lac operator to inhibit transcription in E. coli. This inhibition can be relieved by adding lactose or isopropyl-β-D-thiogalactopyranoside (IPTG).
   2001..2589    -  rep_origin     ori: high-copy-number ColE1/pMB1/pBR322/pUC origin of replication
   2760..3620    -  CDS            AmpR: β-lactamase; bla; confers resistance to ampicillin, carbenicillin, and related antibiotics
   3621..3725    -  promoter       AmpR promoter: bla
   3820..35      +  CDS            rop (fragment) (across the origin): Rop protein, which maintains plasmids at low copy number; rop
