[The description below was written by a language model from this plasmid's Addgene catalogue record and pLannotate feature annotations shown in this document.]
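Description:
qTAG-C-ultraID-Zeo is an empty donor-cassette plasmid from the qTAG scaffold series for CRISPR-based endogenous tagging in mammalian cells. It is built on a pUC19 backbone and propagated in E. coli as a high-copy plasmid through the ColE1/pUC-type origin, with ampicillin selection from the β-lactamase gene and its native promoter. The remnants of the pUC19 cloning region (lacZα fragment, lac promoter, operator and CAP site) flank the cassette. Short bom, rop and lacI fragments in the automated annotation are backbone remnants.

The payload is a promoterless ultraID-2A-Zeo module for in-frame insertion at the C-terminus of a target gene. No gene insert or homology arms are present; the user adds locus-specific homology arms on either side of the cassette so that it can serve as a homology-directed repair template after Cas9 cleavage. The annotation tool labels the tag as a BioID2 fragment, which fits ultraID being a compact promiscuous biotin ligase of that lineage, used for proximity-dependent biotinylation. Downstream lies the ble gene, which confers Zeocin resistance. According to the catalogue description it is linked to the tag by a 2A peptide, although the 2A itself is not annotated in the feature table. No mammalian promoter is annotated, so both the tagged protein and the resistance marker would be expressed from the endogenous locus, allowing Zeocin selection to enrich for correctly integrated cells. The ble sequence is bracketed by lox71 and lox66 sites, mutant loxP elements that should permit Cre-mediated removal of the selection marker after clones are established. Typical use is generating endogenously ultraID-tagged cell lines for proximity-labelling interactome studies.
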