Addgene plasmid #207737: qTAG-C-ultraID-Zeo
Purpose: (Empty Backbone) Empty C-terminus donor cassette. Integrate homology arms to target the C-terminus insertion of a ultraID-2A-Zeo cassette
Depositing lab: Laurence Pelletier. Depositing organization: Sinai Health System. Publication: qTAG: an adaptable plasmid scaffold for CRISPR-based endogenous tagging. Philip R, Sharma A, Matellan L, Erpf AC, Hsu WH, Tkach JM, Wyatt HDM, Pelletier L. EMBO J. 2024 Dec 12. doi: 10.1038/s44318-024-00337-5. PubMed 39668248.
Backbone
  Vector backbone: pUC19
  Backbone manufacturer: Invitrogen
  Backbone size (bp): 2686
  Vector type: Mammalian Expression, CRISPR ; Donor Cassette
  Selectable markers: Zeocin
Growth in bacteria
  Bacterial resistance: Ampicillin, 100 μg/mL
  Growth temperature: 37°C
  Growth strain: DH5alpha
  Copy number: High Copy
Gene/Insert
  Gene/Insert name: None
Terms and licenses: Academic/Nonprofit Terms; Industry Terms: Not Available to Industry
Depositor comments: Please visit https://www.biorxiv.org/content/10.1101/2023.11.01.565029v3 for bioRxiv preprint.
How to cite: qTAG-C-ultraID-Zeo was a gift from Laurence Pelletier (Addgene plasmid # 207737 ; http://n2t.net/addgene:207737 ; RRID:Addgene_207737)
